>Addgene plasmid #15746 | pGSTag Flag Jnk3a1(2nd methione) | addgene partial sequence | sequence record 22658 | 15746 with pGEX5'
TGGTTCCGCGTGGATCTGCAGAACGTCGCGAAATTCTGAGCCGTCGTCCGAGTTACCGTAAAGGATCCAT
GAGCAAAAGCAAAGTTGACAACCAGTTCTACAGTGTGGAAGTGGGAGACTCAACCTTCACAGTTCTCAAG
CGCTACCAGAATCTAAAGCCTATTGGCTCTGGGGCTCAGGGCATAGTTTGTGCCGCGTATGATGCTGTCC
TTGACAGAAATGTGGCCATTAAGAAGCTCAGCAGACCCTTTCAGAACCAAACACATGCCAAGAGAGCGTA
CCGGGAGCTGGTCCTCATGAAGTGTGTGAACCATAAAAACATTATTAGTTTATTAAATGTCTTCACACCC
CAGAAAACGCTGGAGGAGTTCCAAGATGTTTACTTAGTAATGGAACTGATGGATGCCAACTTATGTCAAG
TGATTCAGATGGAATTAGACCATGAGCGAATGTCTTACCTGCTGTACCAAATGTTGTGTGGCATTAAGCA
CCTCCATTCTGCTGGAATTATTCACAGGGATTTAAAACCAAGTAACATTGTAGTCAAGTCTGATTGCACA
TTGAAAATCCTGGACTTTGGACTGGCCAGGACAGCAGGCACAAGCTTCATGATGACTCCATATGTGGTGA
CACGTTATTACAGAGCCCCTGAGGTCATCCTGGGGATGGGCTACAAGGAGAACGTGGATATATGGTCTGT
GGGATGCATTATGGGAGAAATGGTTCGCCACAAAATCCTCTTTCCAGGAAGGGACTATATTGACCA
