[The description below was written by a language model from this plasmid's Addgene catalogue record.]
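Description:
pGSTag Flag Jnk3a1(2nd methione) is a bacterial expression plasmid built on the pGSTag backbone (about 5.1 kb without insert). It is maintained in E. coli as a high-copy plasmid under ampicillin selection. The backbone name and the use of pGEX-type sequencing primers suggest a glutathione S-transferase fusion vector of the pGEX family, in which the cloned open reading frame is produced as a GST fusion protein. However, the record does not list the promoter, origin of replication or the tag arrangement, and no feature table is provided to confirm these details.

The insert is a 1161 bp human cDNA encoding the JNK3α1 isoform of MAPK10, a c-Jun N-terminal kinase of the stress-activated MAP kinase family. It was cloned between BamHI and XhoI sites, both of which were retained. The "2nd M" designation indicates that the coding sequence begins at the second methionine of the JNK3 open reading frame rather than the first, giving an N-terminally shorter form of the kinase. The plasmid name also indicates a Flag epitope, which would allow immunodetection or immunoprecipitation, though its position relative to the kinase is not stated.

The construct is suited to producing recombinant JNK3α1 in bacteria for affinity purification and in vitro biochemical work, such as binding assays. The associated publication concerns the selective interaction of JNK isoforms with transcription factors, which is consistent with using the purified protein to compare how different JNK isoforms interact with their substrates.
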