Addgene plasmid #15746: pGSTag Flag Jnk3a1(2nd methione)
Depositing lab: Roger Davis. Depositing organization: University of Massachusetts, Worcester. Publication: Selective interaction of JNK protein kinase isoforms with transcription factors. Gupta S, Barrett T, Whitmarsh AJ, Cavanagh J, Sluss HK, Derijard B, Davis RJ. EMBO J. 1996 Jun 3. 15(11):2760-70. PubMed 8654373.
Backbone
  Vector backbone: pGSTag
  Backbone size w/o insert (bp): 5057
  Vector type: Bacterial Expression
Growth in bacteria
  Bacterial resistance: Ampicillin, 100 μg/mL
  Growth temperature: 37°C
  Growth strain: DH5alpha
  Copy number: High Copy
Gene/Insert
  Gene/Insert name: Jnk3a1-2nd M (alt name: MAPK10)
  Species: H. sapiens (human)
  Insert size (bp): 1161
  Entrez Gene: MAPK10 (a.k.a. JNK3, JNK3A, PRKM10, SAPK1b, p493F12, p54bSAPK)
  Cloning method: Restriction Enzyme; 5′ cloning site Bam HI (not destroyed); 3′ cloning site xho 1 (not destroyed)
  Sequencing primers: 5′ pGex 5'; 3′ pGex 3'
Terms and licenses: Academic/Nonprofit Terms; Industry Terms: Not Available to Industry
How to cite: pGSTag Flag Jnk3a1(2nd methione) was a gift from Roger Davis (Addgene plasmid # 15746 ; http://n2t.net/addgene:15746 ; RRID:Addgene_15746)
